>Addgene plasmid #234003 | makeTCR_Hs.TRBV16 | addgene full sequence | sequence record 468320 | Addgene NGS Result
CGTCTCACCATGAGCCCAATATTCACCTGCATCACAATCCTTTGTCTGCTGGCTGCAGGTTCTCCTGGTG
AAGAAGTCGCCCAGACTCCAAAACATCTTGTCAGAGGGGAAGGACAGAAAGCAAAATTATATTGTGCCCC
AATAAAAGGACACAGTTATGTTTTTTGGTACCAACAGGTCCTGAAAAACGAGTTCAAGTTCTTGATTTCC
TTCCAGAATGAAAATGTCTTTGATGAAACAGGTATGCCCAAGGAAAGATTTTCAGCTAAGTGCCTCCCAA
ATTCACCCTGTAGCCTTGAGATCCAGGCTACGAAGCTTGAGGATTCAGCAGTGTATTTTTGTGTGAGACG
CAGGGAAGATGGCCGCGAAGAAAACGTCATAGCTGTTTCCTGACTGACCATTTAAATCATACCTGACCTC
CATAGCAGAAAGTCAAAAGCCTCCGACCGGAGGCTTTTGACTTGATCGGCACGTAAGAGGTTCCAACTTT
CACCATAATGAAATAAGATCACTACCGGGCGTATTTTTTGAGTTATCGAGATTTTCAGGAGCTAAGGAAG
CTAAAATGGAGAAAAAAATCACTGGATATACCACCGTTGATATATCCCAATGGCATCGTAAAGAACATTT
TGAGGCATTTCAGTCAGTTGCTCAATGTACCTATAACCAGACCGTTCAGCTGGATATTACGGCCTTTTTA
AAGACCGTAAAGAAAAATAAGCACAAGTTTTATCCGGCCTTTATTCACATTCTTGCCCGCCTGATGAATG
CTCATCCGGAATTTCGTATGGCAATGAAAGACGGTGAGCTGGTGATATGGGATAGTGTTCACCCTTGTTA
CACCGTTTTCCATGAGCAAACTGAAACGTTTTCATCGCTCTGGAGTGAATACCACGACGATTTCCGGCAG
TTTCTACACATATATTCGCAAGATGTGGCGTGTTACGGTGAAAACCTGGCCTATTTCCCTAAAGGGTTTA
TTGAGAATATGTTTTTTGTCTCAGCCAATCCCTGGGTGAGTTTCACCAGTTTTGATTTAAACGTGGCCAA
TATGGACAACTTCTTCGCCCCCGTTTTCACCATGGGCAAATATTATACGCAAGGCGACAAGGTGCTGATG
CCGCTGGCGATTCAGGTTCATCATGCCGTTTGTGATGGCTTCCATGTCGGCAGAATGCTTAATGAATTAC
AACAGTACTGCGATGAGTGGCAGGGCGGGGCGTAATGAGGGCCCAAATGTAATCACCTGGCTCACCTTCG
GGTGGGCCTTTCTGCGTTGCTGGCGTTTTTCCATAGGCTCCGCCCCCCTGACGAGCATCACAAAAATCGA
TGCTCAAGTCAGAGGTGGCGAAACCCGACAGGACTATAAAGATACCAGGCGTTTCCCCCTGGAAGCTCCC
TCGTGCGCTCTCCTGTTCCGACCCTGCCGCTTACCGGATACCTGTCCGCCTTTCTCCCTTCGGGAAGCGT
GGCGCTTTCTCATAGCTCACGCTGTAGGTATCTCAGTTCGGTGTAGGTCGTTCGCTCCAAGCTGGGCTGT
GTGCACGAACCCCCCGTTCAGCCCGACCGCTGCGCCTTATCCGGTAACTATCGTCTTGAGTCCAACCCGG
TAAGACACGACTTATCGCCACTGGCAGCAGCCACTGGTAACAGGATTAGCAGAGCGAGGTATGTAGGCGG
TGCTACAGAGTTCTTGAAGTGGTGGCCTAACTACGGCTACACTAGAAGAACAGTATTTGGTATCTGCGCT
CTGCTGAAGCCAGTTACCTCGGAAAAAGAGTTGGTAGCTCTTGATCCGGCAAACAAACCACCGCTGGTAG
CGGTGGTTTTTTTGTTTGCAAGCAGCAGATTACGCGCAGAAAAAAAGGATCTCAAGAAGATCCTTTGATT
TTCTACCGAAGAAAGGCCCACCCGTGAAGGTGAGCCAGTGAGTTGATTGCAGTCCAGTTACGCTGGAGTC
TGAGGCTCGTCCTGAATGATATCAAGCTTGAATTCGTTTGTAAAACGACGGCCAGTGCTAACCGTATCGC
ATTGGCCATACCTACA
Features (pLannotate 1.2.2; 8 found; start..end, strand, type, name):
     40..342     +  CDS            TRBV23-1 (fragment): TVB23_HUMAN - Experimental evidence at protein level: Swiss-Prot protein existence level 1. Probable non-functional open reading frame (ORF) of V region of the variable domain of T cell receptor (TR) beta chain (PubMed:24600447). Non-functional ORF generally cannot participate to the synthesis of a productive T cell receptor (TR) chain due to altered V-(D)-J or switch recombination and/or splicing site (at mRNA level) and/or conserved amino acid change (protein level) (PubMed:9619395). Alpha-beta T cell receptors are antigen specific receptors which are essential to the immune response and are
    431..462     +  terminator     tonB terminator: bidirectional E. coli tonB-P14 transcription terminator
    463..565     +  promoter       cat promoter: promoter of the E. coli cat gene encoding chloramphenicol acetyltransferase
    566..1222    +  CDS            cat: CAT_ECOLX - Experimental evidence at protein level: Swiss-Prot protein existence level 1. This enzyme is an effector of chloramphenicol resistance in bacteria. From Escherichia coli. This protein is used as a marker in many commonly used cloning vectors, such as pACYC184.
   1249..1276    +  terminator     T7Te terminator: phage T7 early transcription terminator
   1288..1875    -  rep_origin     ori: high-copy-number ColE1/pMB1/pBR322/pUC origin of replication
   1897..1926    -  terminator     T3Te terminator: phage T3 early transcription terminator
   1998..2017    -  CDS            lacZα (fragment): LacZα fragment of β-galactosidase; lacZ fragment
