[The description below was written by a language model from this plasmid's Addgene catalogue record and pLannotate feature annotations shown in this document.]
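Description:
makeTCR_Hs.TRBV16 is a small (about 2.0 kb) synthetic-biology part plasmid that stores a single human T cell receptor beta-chain variable gene segment, TRBV16, as a module for the makeTCR assembly system, a modular platform for single-step synthesis of T cell receptor sequences. It is built on the custom pmakeTCR backbone (about 1.7 kb) and is purely a bacterial storage and donor vector. It replicates from a high-copy ColE1/pUC-type origin and is selected with chloramphenicol through a cat gene driven by its own cat promoter. The resistance cassette and origin are bracketed by short transcription terminators (tonB, T7Te and T3Te), which insulate the insert region from read-through transcription. A short residual lacZα fragment is also detected in the backbone.

The 336 bp insert is of synthetic origin and has no promoter, consistent with its role as a coding part rather than an expression unit. It is flanked by defined four-base junctions that are recorded as preserved. These presumably serve as the overhangs that join the V segment to neighbouring modules during assembly, although the record lists the cloning method only as restriction enzyme-based and does not name the enzyme. M13 forward and reverse priming sites allow verification of the insert. The automated annotation labels the insert region as a TRBV23-1 fragment. This most likely reflects a best match to a related TRBV family member in the annotation database, since the catalogue entry identifies the segment as TRBV16. The plasmid is meant to be combined with other makeTCR parts to build complete TCR constructs, but those partner modules and the destination vectors are not described in this record.
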