Addgene plasmid #234003: makeTCR_Hs.TRBV16
Purpose: Hs TRBV gene for makeTCR assembly
Depositing lab: Michael Platten. Depositing organization: Deutsches Krebsforschungszentrum (DKFZ). Publication: makeTCR: A Modular Platform for Rapid, Flexible, Scalable, Single-Step T Cell Receptor Synthesis. Hamberger M, Neuhoff M-T, Pietrantonio SV, Boschert T, Maldonado Torres C, Errerd A, Tan CL, Lindner JM, Platten M, Green EW. bioRxiv 2025.04.27.647198 10.1101/2025.04.27.647198.
Backbone
  Vector backbone: pmakeTCR
  Backbone manufacturer: custom
  Backbone size w/o insert (bp): 1710
  Vector type: Synthetic Biology
Growth in bacteria
  Bacterial resistance: Chloramphenicol, 25 μg/mL
  Growth temperature: 37°C
  Growth strain: DH5alpha
  Copy number: High Copy
Gene/Insert
  Gene/Insert name: TRBV16 (alt name: ENSG00000260028)
  Species: H. sapiens (human)
  Insert size (bp): 336
  Entrez Gene: TRBV16 (a.k.a. BV25S1J1.2, TCRB, TCRBV16S1, TCRBV25S1, TCRBV25S1A2PT)
  Promoter: n/a
  Cloning method: Restriction Enzyme; 5′ cloning site CCAT (not destroyed); 3′ cloning site TGTG (not destroyed)
  Sequencing primers: 5′ M13 (-21) Forward; 3′ M13 Reverse
Resource information
  A portion of this plasmid was derived from a plasmid made by: synthetic
Terms and licenses: Academic/Nonprofit Terms; Industry Terms: Not Available to Industry
Depositor comments: Please visit https://doi.org/10.1101/2025.04.27.647198 for bioRxiv preprint.
How to cite: makeTCR_Hs.TRBV16 was a gift from Michael Platten (Addgene plasmid # 234003 ; http://n2t.net/addgene:234003 ; RRID:Addgene_234003)
